LOCUS       Exported 8323 bp ds-DNA circular SYN 12-MAY-2021
DEFINITION  3rd generation lentiviral gRNA plasmid targeting human PRKAR2B.
ACCESSION   .
VERSION     .
KEYWORDS    PRKAR2B gRNA (BRDN0001147315)
SOURCE      synthetic DNA construct
  ORGANISM  synthetic DNA construct
REFERENCE   1 (bases 1 to 8323)
  AUTHORS   Doench JG, Fusi N, Sullender M, Hegde M, Vaimberg EW, Donovan KF,
            Smith I, Tothova Z, Wilen C, Orchard R, Virgin HW, Listgarten J,
            Root DE
  TITLE     Optimized sgRNA design to maximize activity and minimize off-target
            effects of CRISPR-Cas9.
  JOURNAL   Nat Biotechnol. 2016 Jan 18. doi: 10.1038/nbt.3437.
  PUBMED    26780180
REFERENCE   2 (bases 1 to 8323)
  AUTHORS   .
  TITLE     Direct Submission
  JOURNAL   Exported May 12, 2021 from SnapGene Server 1.1.58
            http://www.snapgene.com
FEATURES             Location/Qualifiers
     source          1..8323
                     /organism="synthetic DNA construct"
                     /mol_type="other DNA"
     promoter        87..1265
                     /label=EF-1-alpha promoter
                     /note="strong constitutive promoter for human elongation
                     factor EF-1-alpha"
     intron          318..1256
                     /label=EF-1-alpha intron A
                     /note="intron upstream of the start codon of human
                     EF-1-alpha"
     primer_bind     1213..1233
                     /label=EF1a-F
                     /note="Human elongation factor-1a promoter, forward primer"
     CDS             1278..1877
                     /codon_start=1
                     /gene="pac from Streptomyces alboniger"
                     /product="puromycin N-acetyltransferase"
                     /label=PuroR
                     /note="confers resistance to puromycin"
                     /translation="MTEYKPTVRLATRDDVPRAVRTLAAAFADYPATRHTVDPDRHIER
                     VTELQELFLTRVGLDIGKVWVADDGAAVAVWTTPESVEAGAVFAEIGPRMAELSGSRLA
                     AQQQMEGLLAPHRPKEPAWFLATVGVSPDHQGKGLGSAVVLPGVEAAERAGVPAFLETS
                     APRNLPFYERLGFTVTADVEVPEGPRTWCMTRKPGA"
     primer_bind     complement(1278..1297)
                     /label=Puro-R
                     /note="Puromycin resistance gene, reverse primer. Also
                     called puro-variant-R"
     primer_bind     1774..1794
                     /label=Puro-F
                     /note="Puromycin resistance gene, forward primer"
     misc_feature    1893..2481
                     /label=WPRE
                     /note="woodchuck hepatitis virus posttranscriptional
                     regulatory element"
     primer_bind     complement(1946..1966)
                     /label=WPRE-R
                     /note="WPRE, reverse primer"
     CDS             complement(2364..2375)
                     /codon_start=1
                     /product="Factor Xa recognition and cleavage site"
                     /label=Factor Xa site
                     /translation="IEGR"
     LTR             2553..2786
                     /label=3' LTR (Delta-U3)
                     /note="self-inactivating 3' long terminal repeat (LTR) from
                     HIV-1"
     polyA_signal    2864..2985
                     /label=SV40 poly(A) signal
                     /note="SV40 polyadenylation signal"
     primer_bind     complement(2901..2920)
                     /label=SV40pA-R
                     /note="SV40 polyA, reverse primer"
     primer_bind     2955..2974
                     /label=EBV-rev
                     /note="SV40 polyA terminator, reverse primer"
     rep_origin      3025..3160
                     /label=SV40 ori
                     /note="SV40 origin of replication"
     primer_bind     3087..3106
                     /label=SV40pro-F
                     /note="SV40 promoter/origin, forward primer"
     primer_bind     complement(3180..3199)
                     /label=T7
                     /note="T7 promoter, forward primer"
     promoter        complement(3181..3199)
                     /label=T7 promoter
                     /note="promoter for bacteriophage T7 RNA polymerase"
     primer_bind     complement(3209..3226)
                     /label=M13 Forward
                     /note="In lacZ gene. Also called M13-F20 or M13 (-21)
                     Forward"
     primer_bind     complement(3209..3225)
                     /label=M13 fwd
                     /note="common sequencing primer, one of multiple similar
                     variants"
     primer_bind     complement(3218..3240)
                     /label=M13/pUC Forward
                     /note="In lacZ gene"
     rep_origin      3367..3822
                     /direction=RIGHT
                     /label=f1 ori
                     /note="f1 bacteriophage origin of replication; arrow
                     indicates direction of (+) strand synthesis"
     primer_bind     complement(3454..3473)
                     /label=F1ori-R
                     /note="F1 origin, reverse primer"
     primer_bind     3664..3685
                     /label=F1ori-F
                     /note="F1 origin, forward primer"
     promoter        3848..3952
                     /gene="bla"
                     /label=AmpR promoter
     CDS             3953..4813
                     /codon_start=1
                     /gene="bla"
                     /product="beta-lactamase"
                     /label=AmpR
                     /note="confers resistance to ampicillin, carbenicillin, and
                     related antibiotics"
                     /translation="MSIQHFRVALIPFFAAFCLPVFAHPETLVKVKDAEDQLGARVGYI
                     ELDLNSGKILESFRPEERFPMMSTFKVLLCGAVLSRIDAGQEQLGRRIHYSQNDLVEYS
                     PVTEKHLTDGMTVRELCSAAITMSDNTAANLLLTTIGGPKELTAFLHNMGDHVTRLDRW
                     EPELNEAIPNDERDTTMPVAMATTLRKLLTGELLTLASRQQLIDWMEADKVAGPLLRSA
                     LPAGWFIADKSGAGERGSRGIIAALGPDGKPSRIVVIYTTGSQATMDERNRQIAEIGAS
                     LIKHW"
     primer_bind     complement(4171..4190)
                     /label=Amp-R
                     /note="Ampicillin resistance gene, reverse primer"
     rep_origin      4984..5572
                     /direction=RIGHT
                     /label=ori
                     /note="high-copy-number ColE1/pMB1/pBR322/pUC origin of
                     replication"
     primer_bind     5473..5492
                     /label=pBR322ori-F
                     /note="pBR322 origin, forward primer"
     primer_bind     5726..5743
                     /label=L4440
                     /note="L4440 vector, forward primer"
     protein_bind    5860..5881
                     /label=CAP binding site
                     /bound_moiety="E. coli catabolite activator protein"
                     /note="CAP binding activates transcription in the presence
                     of cAMP."
     promoter        5896..5926
                     /label=lac promoter
                     /note="promoter for the E. coli lac operon"
     protein_bind    5934..5950
                     /label=lac operator
                     /bound_moiety="lac repressor encoded by lacI"
                     /note="The lac repressor binds to the lac operator to
                     inhibit transcription in E. coli. This inhibition can be
                     relieved by adding lactose or
                     isopropyl-beta-D-thiogalactopyranoside (IPTG)."
     primer_bind     5939..5961
                     /label=M13/pUC Reverse
                     /note="In lacZ gene"
     primer_bind     5958..5974
                     /label=M13 rev
                     /note="common sequencing primer, one of multiple similar
                     variants"
     primer_bind     5958..5974
                     /label=M13 Reverse
                     /note="In lacZ gene. Also called M13-rev"
     primer_bind     5993..6013
                     /label=T3
                     /note="T3 promoter, forward primer"
     promoter        5995..6013
                     /label=T3 promoter
                     /note="promoter for bacteriophage T3 RNA polymerase"
     promoter        6041..6267
                     /label=RSV promoter
                     /note="Rous sarcoma virus enhancer/promoter"
     LTR             6268..6448
                     /label=5' LTR (truncated)
                     /note="truncated 5' long terminal repeat (LTR) from HIV-1"
     misc_feature    6495..6620
                     /label=HIV-1 Psi
                     /note="packaging signal of human immunodeficiency virus
                     type 1"
     misc_feature    7113..7346
                     /label=RRE
                     /note="The Rev response element (RRE) of HIV-1 allows for
                     Rev-dependent mRNA export from the nucleus to the
                     cytoplasm."
     CDS             7531..7575
                     /codon_start=1
                     /product="antigenic peptide corresponding to amino acids
                     655 to 669 of the HIV envelope protein gp41 (Lutje Hulsik
                     et al., 2013)"
                     /label=gp41 peptide
                     /note="recognized by the 2H10 single-chain llama nanobody"
                     /translation="KNEQELLELDKWASL"
     promoter        7753..7993
                     /label=U6 promoter
                     /note="RNA polymerase III promoter for human U6 snRNA"
     primer_bind     7753..7773
                     /label=hU6-F
                     /note="Human U6 promoter, forward primer"
     primer_bind     7924..7943
                     /label=LKO.1 5'
                     /note="Human U6 promoter, forward primer"
     misc_RNA        8023..8098
                     /label=gRNA scaffold
                     /note="guide RNA scaffold for the Streptococcus pyogenes
                     CRISPR/Cas9 system"
     misc_feature    8154..8271
                     /label=cPPT/CTS
                     /note="central polypurine tract and central termination
                     sequence of HIV-1"
ORIGIN
        1 cccgggtgca aagatggata aagttttaaa cagagaggaa tctttgcagc taatggacct
       61 tctaggtctt gaaaggagtg ggaattggct ccggtgcccg tcagtgggca gagcgcacat
      121 cgcccacagt ccccgagaag ttggggggag gggtcggcaa ttgatccggt gcctagagaa
      181 ggtggcgcgg ggtaaactgg gaaagtgatg tcgtgtactg gctccgcctt tttcccgagg
      241 gtgggggaga accgtatata agtgcagtag tcgccgtgaa cgttcttttt cgcaacgggt
      301 ttgccgccag aacacaggta agtgccgtgt gtggttcccg cgggcctggc ctctttacgg
      361 gttatggccc ttgcgtgcct tgaattactt ccacctggct gcagtacgtg attcttgatc
      421 ccgagcttcg ggttggaagt gggtgggaga gttcgaggcc ttgcgcttaa ggagcccctt
      481 cgcctcgtgc ttgagttgag gcctggcctg ggcgctgggg ccgccgcgtg cgaatctggt
      541 ggcaccttcg cgcctgtctc gctgctttcg ataagtctct agccatttaa aatttttgat
      601 gacctgctgc gacgcttttt ttctggcaag atagtcttgt aaatgcgggc caagatctgc
      661 acactggtat ttcggttttt ggggccgcgg gcggcgacgg ggcccgtgcg tcccagcgca
      721 catgttcggc gaggcggggc ctgcgagcgc ggccaccgag aatcggacgg gggtagtctc
      781 aagctggccg gcctgctctg gtgcctggcc tcgcgccgcc gtgtatcgcc ccgccctggg
      841 cggcaaggct ggcccggtcg gcaccagttg cgtgagcgga aagatggccg cttcccggcc
      901 ctgctgcagg gagctcaaaa tggaggacgc ggcgctcggg agagcgggcg ggtgagtcac
      961 ccacacaaag gaaaagggcc tttccgtcct cagccgtcgc ttcatgtgac tccacggagt
     1021 accgggcgcc gtccaggcac ctcgattagt tctcgagctt ttggagtacg tcgtctttag
     1081 gttgggggga ggggttttat gcgatggagt ttccccacac tgagtgggtg gagactgaag
     1141 ttaggccagc ttggcacttg atgtaattct ccttggaatt tgcccttttt gagtttggat
     1201 cttggttcat tctcaagcct cagacagtgg ttcaaagttt ttttcttcca tttcaggtgt
     1261 cgtgacgtac ggccaccatg accgagtaca agcccacggt gcgcctcgcc acccgcgacg
     1321 acgtccccag ggccgtacgc accctcgccg ccgcgttcgc cgactacccc gccacgcgcc
     1381 acaccgtcga tccggaccgc cacatcgagc gggtcaccga gctgcaagaa ctcttcctca
     1441 cgcgcgtcgg gctcgacatc ggcaaggtgt gggtcgcgga cgacggcgcc gccgtggcgg
     1501 tctggaccac gccggagagc gtcgaagcgg gggcggtgtt cgccgagatc ggcccgcgca
     1561 tggccgagtt gagcggttcc cggctggccg cgcagcaaca gatggaaggc ctcctggcgc
     1621 cgcaccggcc caaggagccc gcgtggttcc tggccaccgt cggagtctcg cccgaccacc
     1681 agggcaaggg tctgggcagc gccgtcgtgc tccccggagt ggaggcggcc gagcgcgccg
     1741 gggtgcccgc cttcctggag acctccgcgc cccgcaacct ccccttctac gagcggctcg
     1801 gcttcaccgt caccgccgac gtcgaggtgc ccgaaggacc gcgcacctgg tgcatgaccc
     1861 gcaagcccgg tgcctgaacg cgttaagtcg acaatcaacc tctggattac aaaatttgtg
     1921 aaagattgac tggtattctt aactatgttg ctccttttac gctatgtgga tacgctgctt
     1981 taatgccttt gtatcatgct attgcttccc gtatggcttt cattttctcc tccttgtata
     2041 aatcctggtt gctgtctctt tatgaggagt tgtggcccgt tgtcaggcaa cgtggcgtgg
     2101 tgtgcactgt gtttgctgac gcaaccccca ctggttgggg cattgccacc acctgtcagc
     2161 tcctttccgg gactttcgct ttccccctcc ctattgccac ggcggaactc atcgccgcct
     2221 gccttgcccg ctgctggaca ggggctcggc tgttgggcac tgacaattcc gtggtgttgt
     2281 cggggaaatc atcgtccttt ccttggctgc tcgcctgtgt tgccacctgg attctgcgcg
     2341 ggacgtcctt ctgctacgtc ccttcggccc tcaatccagc ggaccttcct tcccgcggcc
     2401 tgctgccggc tctgcggcct cttccgcgtc ttcgccttcg ccctcagacg agtcggatct
     2461 ccctttgggc cgcctccccg cgtcgacttt aagaccaatg acttacaagg cagctgtaga
     2521 tcttagccac tttttaaaag aaaagggggg actggaaggg ctaattcact cccaacgaag
     2581 acaagatctg ctttttgctt gtactgggtc tctctggtta gaccagatct gagcctggga
     2641 gctctctggc taactaggga acccactgct taagcctcaa taaagcttgc cttgagtgct
     2701 tcaagtagtg tgtgcccgtc tgttgtgtga ctctggtaac tagagatccc tcagaccctt
     2761 ttagtcagtg tggaaaatct ctagcagtac gtatagtagt tcatgtcatc ttattattca
     2821 gtatttataa cttgcaaaga aatgaatatc agagagtgag aggaacttgt ttattgcagc
     2881 ttataatggt tacaaataaa gcaatagcat cacaaatttc acaaataaag catttttttc
     2941 actgcattct agttgtggtt tgtccaaact catcaatgta tcttatcatg tctggctcta
     3001 gctatcccgc ccctaactcc gcccatcccg cccctaactc cgcccagttc cgcccattct
     3061 ccgccccatg gctgactaat tttttttatt tatgcagagg ccgaggccgc ctcggcctct
     3121 gagctattcc agaagtagtg aggaggcttt tttggaggcc tagggacgta cccaattcgc
     3181 cctatagtga gtcgtattac gcgcgctcac tggccgtcgt tttacaacgt cgtgactggg
     3241 aaaaccctgg cgttacccaa cttaatcgcc ttgcagcaca tccccctttc gccagctggc
     3301 gtaatagcga agaggcccgc accgatcgcc cttcccaaca gttgcgcagc ctgaatggcg
     3361 aatgggnnnn nnnnnnnnnn nnnnnnnnnn nnnnnnnnnn nnnnnnnnnn nnnnnnnnnn
     3421 nnnnnnnnnn nnnnnnnnnn nnnnnnnnnn nnnnnnnnnn nnnnnnnnnn nnnnnnnnnn
     3481 nnnnnnnnnn cnnnnnnnnn nnnnnnnnnn nnnnnnnnnn nnnnnnnnnn nnnnnnnnnn
     3541 nnnnnnnnnn nnnnnnnnnn nnnnnnnnnn nnnnnnnnnn nnannnnnnn nnnnnnnnnn
     3601 nnnnnnnnnn nnnnnnnnnn nnnnnnnnnn nncctttgac gttggagtcc acgttcttta
     3661 atagtggact cttgttccaa actggaacaa cactcaaccc tatctcggtc tattcttttg
     3721 atttataagg gattttgccg atttcggcct attggttaaa aaatgagctg atttaacaaa
     3781 aatttaacgc gaattttaac aaaatattaa cgcttacaat ttaggtggca cttttcgggg
     3841 aaatgtgcgc ggaaccccta tttgtttatt tttctaaata cattcaaata tgtatccgct
     3901 catgagacaa taaccctgat aaatgcttca ataatattga aaaaggaaga gtatgagtat
     3961 tcaacatttc cgtgtcgccc ttattccctt ttttgcggca ttttgccttc ctgtttttgc
     4021 tcacccagaa acgctggtga aagtaaaaga tgctgaagat cagttgggtg cacgagtggg
     4081 ttacatcgaa ctggatctca acagcggtaa gatccttgag agttttcgcc ccgaagaacg
     4141 ttttccaatg atgagcactt ttaaagttct gctatgtggc gcggtattat cccgtattga
     4201 cgccgggcaa gagcaactcg gtcgccgcat acactattct cagaatgact tggttgagta
     4261 ctcaccagtc acagaaaagc atcttacgga tggcatgaca gtaagagaat tatgcagtgc
     4321 tgccataacc atgagtgata acactgcggc caacttactt ctgacaacga tcggaggacc
     4381 gaaggagcta accgcttttt tgcacaacat gggggatcat gtaactcgcc ttgatcgttg
     4441 ggaaccggag ctgaatgaag ccataccaaa cgacgagcgt gacaccacga tgcctgtagc
     4501 aatggcaaca acgttgcgca aactattaac tggcgaacta cttactctag cttcccggca
     4561 acaattaata gactggatgg aggcggataa agttgcagga ccacttctgc gctcggccct
     4621 tccggctggc tggtttattg ctgataaatc tggagccggt gagcgtgggt ctcgcggtat
     4681 cattgcagca ctggggccag atggtaagcc ctcccgtatc gtagttatct acacgacggg
     4741 gagtcaggca actatggatg aacgaaatag acagatcgct gagataggtg cctcactgat
     4801 taagcattgg taactgtcag accaagttta ctcatatata ctttagattg atttaaaact
     4861 tcatttttaa tttaaaagga tctaggtgaa gatccttttt gataatctca tgaccaaaat
     4921 cccttaacgt gagttttcgt tccactgagc gtcagacccc gtagaaaaga tcaaaggatc
     4981 ttcttgagat cctttttttc tgcgcgtaat ctgctgcttg caaacaaaaa aaccaccgct
     5041 accagcggtg gtttgtttgc cggatcaaga gctaccaact ctttttccga aggtaactgg
     5101 cttcagcaga gcgcagatac caaatactgt tcttctagtg tagccgtagt taggccacca
     5161 cttcaagaac tctgtagcac cgcctacata cctcgctctg ctaatcctgt taccagtggc
     5221 tgctgccagt ggcgataagt cgtgtcttac cgggttggac tcaagacgat agttaccgga
     5281 taaggcgcag cggtcgggct gaacgggggg ttcgtgcaca cagcccagct tggagcgaac
     5341 gacctacacc gaactgagat acctacagcg tgagctatga gaaagcgcca cgcttcccga
     5401 agggagaaag gcggacaggt atccggtaag cggcagggtc ggaacaggag agcgcacgag
     5461 ggagcttcca gggggaaacg cctggtatct ttatagtcct gtcgggtttc gccacctctg
     5521 acttgagcgt cgatttttgt gatgctcgtc aggggggcgg agcctatgga aaaacgccag
     5581 caacgcggcc tttttacggt tcctggcctt ttgctggcct tttgctcaca tgttctttcc
     5641 tgcgttatcc cctgattctg tggataaccg tattaccgcc tttgagtgag ctgataccgc
     5701 tcgccgcagc cgaacgaccg agcgcagcga gtcagtgagc gaggaagcgg aagagcgccc
     5761 aatacgcaaa ccgcctctcc ccgcgcgttg gccgattcat taatgcagct ggcacgacag
     5821 gtttcccgac tggaaagcgg gcagtgagcg caacgcaatt aatgtgagtt agctcactca
     5881 ttaggcaccc caggctttac actttatgct tccggctcgt atgttgtgtg gaattgtgag
     5941 cggataacaa tttcacacag gaaacagcta tgaccatgat tacgccaagc gcgcaattaa
     6001 ccctcactaa agggaacaaa agctggagct gcaagcttaa tgtagtctta tgcaatactc
     6061 ttgtagtctt gcaacatggt aacgatgagt tagcaacatg ccttacaagg agagaaaaag
     6121 caccgtgcat gccgattggt ggaagtaagg tggtacgatc gtgccttatt aggaaggcaa
     6181 cagacgggtc tgacatggat tggacgaacc actgaattgc cgcattgcag agatattgta
     6241 tttaagtgcc tagctcgata cataaacggg tctctctggt tagaccagat ctgagcctgg
     6301 gagctctctg gctaactagg gaacccactg cttaagcctc aataaagctt gccttgagtg
     6361 cttcaagtag tgtgtgcccg tctgttgtgt gactctggta actagagatc cctcagaccc
     6421 ttttagtcag tgtggaaaat ctctagcagt ggcgcccgaa cagggacttg aaagcgaaag
     6481 ggaaaccaga ggagctctct cgacgcagga ctcggcttgc tgaagcgcgc acggcaagag
     6541 gcgaggggcg gcgactggtg agtacgccaa aaattttgac tagcggaggc tagaaggaga
     6601 gagatgggtg cgagagcgtc agtattaagc gggggagaat tagatcgcga tgggaaaaaa
     6661 ttcggttaag gccaggggga aagaaaaaat ataaattaaa acatatagta tgggcaagca
     6721 gggagctaga acgattcgca gttaatcctg gcctgttaga aacatcagaa ggctgtagac
     6781 aaatactggg acagctacaa ccatcccttc agacaggatc agaagaactt agatcattat
     6841 ataatacagt agcaaccctc tattgtgtgc atcaaaggat agagataaaa gacaccaagg
     6901 aagctttaga caagatagag gaagagcaaa acaaaagtaa gaccaccgca cagcaagcgg
     6961 ccgctgatct tcagacctgg aggaggagat atgagggaca attggagaag tgaattatat
     7021 aaatataaag tagtaaaaat tgaaccatta ggagtagcac ccaccaaggc aaagagaaga
     7081 gtggtgcaga gagaaaaaag agcagtggga ataggagctt tgttccttgg gttcttggga
     7141 gcagcaggaa gcactatggg cgcagcgtca atgacgctga cggtacaggc cagacaatta
     7201 ttgtctggta tagtgcagca gcagaacaat ttgctgaggg ctattgaggc gcaacagcat
     7261 ctgttgcaac tcacagtctg gggcatcaag cagctccagg caagaatcct ggctgtggaa
     7321 agatacctaa aggatcaaca gctcctgggg atttggggtt gctctggaaa actcatttgc
     7381 accactgctg tgccttggaa tgctagttgg agtaataaat ctctggaaca gatttggaat
     7441 cacacgacct ggatggagtg ggacagagaa attaacaatt acacaagctt aatacactcc
     7501 ttaattgaag aatcgcaaaa ccagcaagaa aagaatgaac aagaattatt ggaattagat
     7561 aaatgggcaa gtttgtggaa ttggtttaac ataacaaatt ggctgtggta tataaaatta
     7621 ttcataatga tagtaggagg cttggtaggt ttaagaatag tttttgctgt actttctata
     7681 gtgaatagag ttaggcaggg atattcacca ttatcgtttc agacccacct cccaaccccg
     7741 aggggaccca gagagggcct atttcccatg attccttcat atttgcatat acgatacaag
     7801 gctgttagag agataattag aattaatttg actgtaaaca caaagatatt agtacaaaat
     7861 acgtgacgta gaaagtaata atttcttggg tagtttgcag ttttaaaatt atgttttaaa
     7921 atggactatc atatgcttac cgtaacttga aagtatttcg atttcttggc tttatatatc
     7981 ttgtggaaag gacgaaacac cgtgaaaaat tggtcaaaga tggttttaga gctagaaata
     8041 gcaagttaaa ataaggctag tccgttatca acttgaaaaa gtggcaccga gtcggtgctt
     8101 ttttaagctt ggcgtaacta gatcttgaga caaatggcag tattcatcca caattttaaa
     8161 agaaaagggg ggattggggg gtacagtgca ggggaaagaa tagtagacat aatagcaaca
     8221 gacatacaaa ctaaagaatt acaaaaacaa attacaaaaa ttcaaaattt tcgggtttat
     8281 tacagggaca gcagagatcc actttggcgc cggctcgagg ggg
//
