[The description below was written by a language model from this plasmid's Addgene catalogue record and the feature table of its GenBank file.]
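Description:
PRKAR2B gRNA (BRDN0001147315) is a third-generation lentiviral CRISPR guide plasmid built on the lentiGuide-Puro backbone, carrying a single guide RNA directed against human PRKAR2B (also known as PRKAR2 or RII-beta), designed against the NM_002736.2 reference transcript. The 8.3 kb circular plasmid is maintained in E. coli at high copy through a ColE1/pUC-type origin with ampicillin selection from the bla gene. It also retains an f1 origin, an SV40 origin and lac, T7 and T3 promoter remnants from the cloning backbone.

The lentiviral transfer cassette starts with an RSV enhancer/promoter fused to a truncated HIV-1 5' LTR, which makes genomic RNA production in packaging cells Tat-independent. This is followed by the Psi packaging signal and the Rev response element for nuclear export of the unspliced RNA. It ends in a U3-deleted, self-inactivating 3' LTR followed by an SV40 polyadenylation signal. Inside the cassette, the human U6 RNA polymerase III promoter drives the targeting spacer joined to the Streptococcus pyogenes Cas9 guide RNA scaffold. A cPPT/CTS element lies downstream of this unit and aids nuclear import of the proviral DNA. A separate EF-1-alpha promoter with its intron A then expresses puromycin N-acetyltransferase, with a WPRE to enhance transcript expression, so that transduced mammalian cells can be selected with puromycin.

The plasmid does not encode Cas9. It is meant to be used with a separate Cas9 lentivector such as lentiCas9-Blast, or in cells that already express Cas9, to disrupt PRKAR2B. It belongs to a human kinome gRNA collection associated with work on optimized sgRNA design for higher on-target activity and fewer off-target effects.
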