Addgene plasmid #76151: PRKAR2B gRNA (BRDN0001147315)
Purpose: 3rd generation lentiviral gRNA plasmid targeting human PRKAR2B
Depositing lab: John Doench & David Root. Depositing organization: Broad Institute. Publication: Optimized sgRNA design to maximize activity and minimize off-target effects of CRISPR-Cas9. Doench JG, Fusi N, Sullender M, Hegde M, Vaimberg EW, Donovan KF, Smith I, Tothova Z, Wilen C, Orchard R, Virgin HW, Listgarten J, Root DE. Nat Biotechnol. 2016 Jan 18. doi: 10.1038/nbt.3437. PubMed 26780180.
Backbone
  Vector backbone: lentiGuide-Puro
  Backbone manufacturer: Zhang Lab (Addgene plasmid # 52963)
  Vector type: Mammalian Expression, Lentiviral, CRISPR
  Selectable markers: Puromycin
Growth in bacteria
  Bacterial resistance: Ampicillin, 100 μg/mL
  Growth temperature: 37°C
  Growth strain: DH5alpha
  Copy number: High Copy
Gene/Insert
  Gene/Insert name: PRKAR2B (alt names: PRKAR2B; NM_002736.2)
  gRNA/shRNA sequence: TGAAAAATTGGTCAAAGATG
  Species: H. sapiens (human)
  Entrez Gene: PRKAR2B (a.k.a. PRKAR2, RII-BETA)
  Promoter: hU6
  Cloning method: Unknown
  Sequencing primers: 5′ U6-F; 3′ pS2-R
Terms and licenses: Academic/Nonprofit Terms; Industry Terms: Not Available to Industry
Depositor comments: The gRNA was designed to target the following Genbank reference sequence(s): NM_002736.2. Note that this plasmid does NOT contain Cas9. It should be used in conjunction with lentiCas9-Blast (Addgene #52962) or otherwise with cell lines already expressing Cas9. Browse the full kinome gRNA library at http://www.addgene.org/pooled-library/broadgpp-human-kinome/ or visit http://www.broadinstitute.org/rnai/public/ for detailed protocols and information.
How to cite: PRKAR2B gRNA (BRDN0001147315) was a gift from John Doench & David Root (Addgene plasmid # 76151 ; http://n2t.net/addgene:76151 ; RRID:Addgene_76151)
