>Addgene plasmid #76151 | PRKAR2B gRNA (BRDN0001147315) | depositor partial sequence | sequence record 143611 | Target Sequence
TGAAAAATTGGTCAAAGATG
