>Addgene plasmid #76151 | PRKAR2B gRNA (BRDN0001147315) | addgene partial sequence | sequence record 185285 | hU6-F
TAGAAAGTAATAATTTCTTGGGTAGTTTGCAGTTTTAAAATTATGTTTTAAAATGGACTATCATATGCTT
ACCGTAACTTGAAAGTATTTCGATTTCTTGGCTTTATATATCTTGTGGAAAGGACGAAACACCGTGAAAA
ATTGGTCAAAGATGGTTTTAGAGCTAGAAATAGCAAGTTAAAATAAGGCTAGTCCGTTATCAACTTGAAA
AAGTGGCACCGAGTCGGTGCTTTTTTAAGCTTGGCGTAACTAGATCTTGAGACAAATGGCAGTATTCATC
CACAATTTTAAAAGAAAAGGGGGGATTGGGGGGTACAGTGCAGGGGAAAGAATAGTAGACATAATAGCAA
CAGACATACAAACTAAAGAATTACAAAAACAAATTACAAAAATTCAAAATTTTCGGGTTTATTACAGGGA
CAGCAGAGATCCACTTTGGCGCCGGCTCGAGGGGGCCCGGGTGCAAAGATGGATAAAGTTTTAAACAGAG
AGGAATCTTTGCAGCTAATGGACCTTCTAGGTCTTGAAAGGAGTGGGAATTGGCTCCGGTGCCCGTCAGT
GGGCAGAGCG
